>Addgene plasmid #199804 | E3_pENTR_L3-L2_NN_G1333-DddA11'-N | addgene full sequence | sequence record 393338 | Addgene Partial NGS Result
GCTCCCGGCGGATTTGTCCTACTCAGGAGAGCGTTCACCGACAAACAACAGATAAAACGAAAGGCCCAGT
CTTCCGACTGAGCCTTTCGTTTTATTTGATGCCTGGCAGTTCCCTACTCTCGCGTTAACGCTAGCATGGA
TGTTTTCCCAGTCACGACGTTGTAAAACGACGGCCAGTCTTAAGCTCGGGCCCCAAATAATGATTTTATT
TTGACTGATAGTGACCTGTTCGTTGCAACAAATTGATGAGCAATGCTTTTTTATAATGCCAACTTTGTAT
AATAAAGTTGATAAGGAGACCGCCGCTGCCAAGTTCGAGAGACAGCACATGGACAGCATCGATATCGCCG
ATCTACGCACGCTCGGCTACAGCCAGCAGCAACAGGAGAAGATCAAACCGAAGGTTCGTTCGACAGTGGC
GCAGCACCACGAGGCACTGGTCGGCCACGGGTTTACACACGCGCACATCGTTGCGTTAAGCCAACACCCG
GCAGCGTTAGGGACCGTCGCTGTCAAGTATCAGGACATGATCGCAGCGTTGCCAGAGGCGACACACGAAG
CGATCGTTGGCGTCGGCAAACAGTGGTCCGGCGCACGCGCTCTGGAGGCCTTGCTCACGGTGGCGGGAGA
GTTGAGAGGTCCACCGTTACAGTTGGACACAGGCCAACTTCTCAAGATTGCAAAACGTGGCGGCGTGACC
GCAGTGGAGGCAGTGCATGCATGGCGCAATGCACTGACGGGTGCCCCGCTCAAGGAGACGGGCGCCGCTA
CAGGGCGCGTCCCATTCGCCATTCAGGCTGCGCAACTGTTGGGAAGGGCGATCGGTGCGGGCCTCTTCGC
TATTACGCCAGCTGGCGAAAGGGGGATGTGCTGCAAGGCGATTAAGTTGGGTAACGCCAGGGTTTTCCCA
GTCACGACGTTGTAAAACGACGGCCAGTGAGCGCGCGTAATACGACTCACTATAGGGCGAATTGGGTACC
GGGCCCCCCCTCGAGGTCCTCCAGCTTTTGTTCCCTTTAGTGAGGGTTAATTGCGCGCTTGGCGTAATCA
TGGTCATAGCTGTTTCCTGTGTGAAATTGTTATCCGCTCACAATTCCACACAACATACGAGCCGGAAGCA
TAAAGTGTAAAGCCTGGGGTGCCTAATGAGTGAGCTAACTCACATTAATTGCGTTGCGCTCACTGCCCGC
TTTCCACCGGTCGTCTCCACCCCTGAGCAGGTAGTGGCTATTGCATCCAACAACGGGGGCAGACCCGCAC
TGGAGTCAATTGTTGCCCAGTTATCTCGCCCTGATCCGGCGTTGGCCGCGTTGACCAACGACCACCTCGT
CGCCTTGGCCTGCCTCGGCGGGCGTCCTGCGCTGGATGCAGTGAAAAAGGGATTGGGGGGATCTGGTAGC
TATGCGTTAGGACCCTATCAGATTTCAGCTCCTCAATTGCCTGCCTATAATGGGCAAACTGTTGGCACCT
TTTACTACGTCAATGATGCTGGAGGGTTAGAATCCAAGGTGTTCATAAGTGGTGGTTCTGGAGGTAGTAC
GAATCTTTCGGACATCATAGAGAAGGAAACTGGAAAACAGCTCGTTATCCAAGAGAGCATTCTCATGTTG
CCAGAAGAAGTTGAAGAGGTTATAGGCAACAAACCGGAATCTGACATTCTGGTACATACCGCTTATGATG
AGTCAACAGATGAGAACGTCATGCTTTTGACATCTGATGCACCAGAATACAAACCTTGGGCACTTGTGAT
TCAGGATTCCAATGGTGAGAACAAGATCAAGATGCTATGATAACTCGAGCGATCCTCTAGAACCCAGCTT
TCTTGTACAAAGTTGGCATTATAAGAAAGCATTGCTTATCAATTTGTTGCAACGAACAGGTCACTATCAG
TCAAAATAAAATCATTATTTGCCATCCAGCTGCAGGGCGGCCGCGATATCCCCTATAGTGAGTCGTATTA
CATGGTCATAGCTGTTTCCTGGCAGCTCTGGCCCGTGTCTCAAAATCTCTGATGTTACATTGCACAAGAT
AAAAATATATCATCATGAACAATAAAACTGTCTGCTTACATAAACAGTAATACAAGGGGTGTTATGAGCC
ATATTCAACGGGAAACGTCGAGGCCGCGATTAAATTCCAACATGGATGCTGATTTATATGGGTATAAATG
GGCTCGCGATAATGTCGGGCAATCAGGTGCGACAATCTATCGCTTGTATGGGAAGCCCGATGCGCCAGAG
TTGTTTCTGAAACATGGCAAAGGTAGCGTTGCCAATGATGTTACAGATGAGATGGTCAGACTAAACTGGC
TGACGGAATTTATGCCTCTTCCGACCATCAAGCATTTTATCCGTACTCCTGATGATGCATGGTTACTCAC
CACTGCGATCCCCGGAAAAACAGCATTCCAGGTATTAGAAGAATATCCTGATTCAGGTGAAAATATTGTT
GATGCGCTGGCAGTGTTCCTGCGCCGGTTGCATTCGATTCCTGTTTGTAATTGTCCTTTTAACAGCGATC
GCGTATTTCGCCTTGCTCAGGCGCAATCACGAATGAATAACGGTTTGGTTGATGCGAGTGATTTTGATGA
CGAGCGTAATGGCTGGCCTGTTGAACAAGTCTGGAAAGAAATGCATAAACTTTTGCCATTCTCACCGGAT
TCAGTCGTCACTCATGGTGATTTCTCACTTGATAACCTTATTTTTGACGAGGGGAAATTAATAGGTTGTA
TTGATGTTGGACGAGTCGGAATCGCAGACCGATACCAGGATCTTGCCATCCTATGGAACTGCCTCGGTGA
GTTTTCTCCTTCATTACAGAAACGGCTTTTTCAAAAATATGGTATTGATAATCCTGATATGAATAAATTG
CAGTTTCATTTGATGCTCGATGAGTTTTTCTAATCAGAATTGGTTAATTGGTTGTAACACTGGCAGAGCA
TTACGCTGACTTGACGGGACGGCGCAAGCTCATGACCAAAATCCCTTAACGTGAGTTACGCGTCGTTCCA
CTGAGCGTCAGACCCCGTAGAAAAGATCAAAGGATCTTCTTGAGATCCTTTTTTTCTGCGCGTAATCTGC
TGCTTGCAAACAAAAAAACCACCGCTACCAGCGGTGGTTTGTTTGCCGGATCAAGAGCTACCAACTCTTT
TTCCGAAGGTAACTGGCTTCAGCAGAGCGCAGATACCAAATACTGTTCTTCTAGTGTAGCCGTAGTTAGG
CCACCACTTCAAGAACTCTGTAGCACCGCCTACATACCTCGCTCTGCTAATCCTGTTACCAGTGGCTGCT
GCCAGTGGCGATAAGTCGTGTCTTACCGGGTTGGACTCAAGACGATAGTTACCGGATAAGGCGCAGCGGT
CGGGCTGAACGGGGGGTTCGTGCACACAGCCCAGCTTGGAGCGAACGACCTACACCGAACTGAGATACCT
ACAGCGTGAGCTATGAGAAAGCGCCACGCTTCCCGAAGGGAGAAAGGCGGACAGGTATCCGGTAAGCGGC
AGGGTCGGAACAGGAGAGCGCACGAGGGAGCTTCCAGGGGGAAACGCCTGGTATCTTTATAGTCCTGTCG
GGTTTCGCCACCTCTGACTTGAGCGTCGATTTTTGTGATGCTCGTCAGGGGGGCGGAGCCTATGGAAAAA
CGCCAGCAACGCGGCCTTTTTACGGTTCCTGGCCTTTTGCTGGCCTTTTGCTCACATGTTCTTTCCTGCG
TTATCCCCTGATTCTGTGGATAACCGTATTACCGCCTTTGAGTGAGCTGATACCGCTCGCCGCAGCCGAA
CGACCGAGCGCAGCGAGTCAGTGAGCGAGGAAGCGGAAGAGCGCCCAATACGCAAACCGCCTCTCCCCGC
GCGTTGGCCGATTCATTAATGCAGCTGGCACGACAGGTTTCCCGACTGGAAAGCGGGCAGTGAGCGCAAC
GCAATTAATACGCGTACCGCTAGCCAGGAAGAGTTTGTAGAAACGCAAAAAGGCCATCCGTCAGGATGGC
CTTCTGCTTAGTTTGATGCCTGGCAGTTTATGGCGGGCGTCCTGCCCGCCACCCTCCGGGCCGTTGCTTC
ACAACGTTCAAATCC
Features (pLannotate 1.2.2; 21 found; start..end, strand, type, name):
     52..95      +  terminator     rrnB T1 terminator: Escherichia coli rrnB; transcription terminator T1 from the E. coli rrnB gene
    142..178     -  CDS            lacZα (fragment): LacZα fragment of β-galactosidase; lacZ fragment
    195..290     +  protein_bind   attL3: mutant version of attL; recombination site for the Gateway® LR reaction LR Clonase™
    350..760     +  CDS            avrXa10 (fragment): AVX10_XANOO - Experimental evidence at protein level: Swiss-Prot protein existence level 1. Avirulence protein. Induces the hypersensitive response (HR)in rice plants carrying the resistance gene Xa10. Activity depends on the presence of the core repeat domains; replacement with repeat domains from other proteins (AvrBs3 of X.euvesicatoria (AC P14727) or AvrXa7 of this organism) does not elicit the HR. Probably acts as a transcription factor in its host plant (rice) to induce plant resistance or disease. From Xanthomonas oryzae pv. oryzae.
    762..780     -  rep_origin     f1 ori (fragment): f1 bacteriophage origin of replication; arrow indicates direction of (+) strand synthesis
    785..940     -  CDS            lacZα (fragment): LacZα fragment of β-galactosidase; lacZ fragment
    948..966     +  promoter       T7 promoter: promoter for bacteriophage T7 RNA polymerase
    975..998     -  misc_feature   MCS (fragment): pBluescript multiple cloning site
   1014..1032    -  promoter       T3 promoter: promoter for bacteriophage T3 RNA polymerase
   1077..1093    -  protein_bind   lac operator: The lac repressor binds to the lac operator to inhibit transcription in E. coli. This inhibition can be relieved by adding lactose or isopropyl-β-D-thiogalactopyranoside (IPTG). lac repressor encoded by lacI
   1101..1131    -  promoter       lac promoter: promoter for the E. coli lac operon
   1146..1167    -  protein_bind   CAP binding site: CAP binding activates transcription in the presence of cAMP. E. coli catabolite activator protein
   1266..1385    +  CDS            avrBs3 (fragment): AVRB3_XANEU - Experimental evidence at protein level: Swiss-Prot protein existence level 1. Avirulence protein. Acts as a transcription factor in C.annuum plants. In susceptible plants lacking the Bs3 resistance gene induces expression of a number of genes, including genes homologous to a family of auxin-induced genes, alpha-expansin genes, pectate lyase, anthocyanidin glucoside rhamnosyl transferase and at least one transcription factor, UPA20. Their expression leads to plant hypertrophy in mesophyll cells, probably mainly mediated by UPA20 (PubMed:17962565). In resistant plants induces the h
   1386..1526    +  CDS            dddA (fragment): DDDA_BURC1 - Experimental evidence at protein level: Swiss-Prot protein existence level 1. Toxic component of a toxin-immunity protein module, which functions as a cellular contact-dependent growth inhibition (CDI) system. CDI modules allow bacteria to communicate with and inhibit the growth of closely related neighboring bacteria in a contact-dependent fashion. Bacteria that have this module inhibit or kill bacteria without it, giving them a growth advantage. Probably specifically inhibited by cognate immunity protein DddI (Probable). The C-terminal 163 residue fragment has double-stranded DN
   1539..1787    +  CDS            UGI: UNGI_BPPB2 - Experimental evidence at protein level: Swiss-Prot protein existence level 1. This protein binds specifically and reversibly to the host uracil-DNA glycosylase, preventing removal of uracil residues from PBS2 DNA by the host uracil-excision repair system. From Bacillus phage PBS2 (Bacteriophage PBS2).
   1812..1911    -  protein_bind   attL2: mutant version of attL; recombination site for the Gateway® LR reaction LR Clonase™
   1942..1960    -  promoter       T7 promoter: promoter for bacteriophage T7 RNA polymerase
   2094..2903    +  CDS            KanR: aminoglycoside phosphotransferase; aph(3')-Ia; confers resistance to kanamycin in bacteria or G418 (Geneticin®) in eukaryotes
   3050..3638    +  rep_origin     ori: high-copy-number ColE1/pMB1/pBR322/pUC origin of replication
   3821..3913    +  CDS            lacI (fragment): lac repressor; lacI; The lac repressor binds to the lac operator to inhibit transcription in E. coli. This inhibition can be relieved by adding lactose or isopropyl-β-D-thiogalactopyranoside (IPTG).
   3968..3995    -  terminator     rrnB T2 terminator: transcription terminator T2 from the E. coli rrnB gene
