[The description below was written by a language model from this plasmid's Addgene catalogue record and pLannotate feature annotations shown in this document.]
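Description:
E3_pENTR_L3-L2_NN_G1333-DddA11'-N is a MultiSite Gateway entry clone (entry clone 3, about 4.1 kb) used to assemble ptpTALECD_v2, a TALE-based cytidine deaminase system for base editing of plastid genomes in plants. It is a high-copy bacterial plasmid carrying a ColE1/pUC-type origin and a kanamycin resistance gene (aph(3')-Ia). rrnB T1 and T2 terminators flank the Gateway cassette to insulate it from read-through transcription. The catalogue lists the backbone as "PINII" and the vector type as TALEN, while the annotated features resemble a standard pENTR-style backbone. The sequence record is labelled a partial NGS result, so the annotation may not be fully complete.

The payload lies between attL3 and attL2, the sites through which an LR reaction transfers it, together with other entry clones, into a destination vector. Reading from attL3, there is a TALE N-terminal segment (annotated by homology to AvrXa10). It is followed by a stuffer containing a lac promoter/operator and lacZα fragment with T7 and T3 promoters and multiple cloning site remnants. This stuffer most likely serves as a placeholder to be replaced by a target-specific TALE repeat array, though the record does not say so explicitly. Downstream come a TALE C-terminal segment (AvrBs3-like), a fragment of the double-stranded DNA cytidine deaminase DddA and a uracil glycosylase inhibitor (UGI) from phage PBS2. The DddA fragment is described as one half of the evolved DddA11' variant, and the name suggests the N-terminal half of a G1333 split. UGI blocks excision of the uracil produced by deamination, favouring C-to-T conversion. No plant promoter or plastid transit peptide is annotated within the cassette, and these are presumably supplied by other assembly components. The clone thus encodes one "hand" of the two-part editor, which needs a partner carrying the complementary DddA half.
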