Addgene plasmid #199804: E3_pENTR_L3-L2_NN_G1333-DddA11'-N
Purpose: ptpTALECD_v2 vector assembly, Entry clone 3 with attL2 and L3
Depositing lab: Shin-ichi Arimura. Depositing organization: University of Tokyo, Graduate School of Agricultural and Life Sciences. Publication: Characterization and development of a plastid genome base editor, ptpTALECD. Nakazato I, Okuno M, Itoh T, Tsutsumi N, Arimura SI. Plant J. 2023 Aug;115(4):1151-1162. doi: 10.1111/tpj.16311. Epub 2023 Jun 2. PubMed 37265080.
Backbone
  Vector backbone: PINII
  Vector type: TALEN
Growth in bacteria
  Bacterial resistance: Kanamycin, 50 μg/mL
  Growth temperature: 37°C
  Growth strain: DH5alpha
  Copy number: High Copy
Gene/Insert
  Gene/Insert name: C- and N termini of platinum TALEN, a half of the evolved DddA (DddA11'), and a uracil glycosylase inhibitor
  Species: Synthetic
  Cloning method: Ligation Independent Cloning
Terms and licenses: Academic/Nonprofit Terms; Industry Terms: Not Available to Industry
Depositor comments: Multisite Gateway entry vector to express one hand of pTALECD_v2-UGI
How to cite: E3_pENTR_L3-L2_NN_G1333-DddA11'-N was a gift from Shin-ichi Arimura (Addgene plasmid # 199804 ; http://n2t.net/addgene:199804 ; RRID:Addgene_199804)
